Addgene plasmid #85561: sgTP53(R273)
Purpose: Expresses sgRNA targeting human TP53 around codon R273
Depositing lab: Luca Grumolato. Depositing organization: INSERM U982, Génomique fonctionnelle et physiopathologie neuronale et neuroendocrine. Publication: CRISPR-Barcoding for Intratumor Genetic Heterogeneity Modeling and Functional Analysis of Oncogenic Driver Mutations. Guernet A, Mungamuri SK, Cartier D, Sachidanandam R, Jayaprakash A, Adriouch S, Vezain M, Charbonnier F, Rohkin G, Coutant S, Yao S, Ainani H, Alexandre D, Tournier I, Boyer O, Aaronson SA, Anouar Y, Grumolato L. Mol Cell. 2016 Aug 4;63(3):526-38. doi: 10.1016/j.molcel.2016.06.017. Epub 2016 Jul 21. PubMed 27453044.
Backbone
  Vector backbone: pSpCas9(BB)-2A-Puro (PX459)
  Backbone manufacturer: Feng Zhang
  Total vector size (bp): 9200
  Modifications to backbone: insertion of a sgRNA sequence targeting TP53
  Vector type: Mammalian Expression
  Selectable markers: Puromycin
Growth in bacteria
  Bacterial resistance: Ampicillin, 100 μg/mL
  Growth temperature: 37°C
  Growth strain: DH5alpha
  Copy number: Unknown
Gene/Insert
  Gene/Insert name: tumor protein p53
  gRNA/shRNA sequence: ACTGGGACGGAACAGCTTTG
  Species: H. sapiens (human)
  Entrez Gene: TP53 (a.k.a. BCC7, BMFS5, LFS1, P53, TRP53)
  Cloning method: Restriction Enzyme; 5′ cloning site BbsI (destroyed during cloning); 3′ cloning site BbsI (destroyed during cloning)
  Sequencing primers: 5′ GAGGGCCTATTTCCCATGATTCC
Terms and licenses: Academic/Nonprofit Terms; Industry Terms: Not Available to Industry
How to cite: sgTP53(R273) was a gift from Luca Grumolato (Addgene plasmid # 85561 ; http://n2t.net/addgene:85561 ; RRID:Addgene_85561)
