[The description below was written by a language model from this plasmid's Addgene catalogue record.]
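Description:
sgTP53(R273) is a mammalian expression plasmid of about 9.2 kb built on the pSpCas9(BB)-2A-Puro (PX459) backbone, an all-in-one CRISPR vector designed for transfection into mammalian cells. It is propagated in E. coli under ampicillin selection, and transfected mammalian cells can be enriched with puromycin. The only stated modification to the backbone is the insertion of a 20-nucleotide guide sequence directed against human TP53 (tumor protein p53) in the region of codon R273, one of the well-known mutational hotspots of this tumor suppressor. The guide was cloned between the two BbsI sites of the backbone, both of which were destroyed in the process, as is typical of this Golden Gate-style oligo cloning scheme.

No feature table accompanies the record, so the individual elements are not itemised. As the backbone name indicates, PX459 vectors generally pair an sgRNA expression cassette (a U6 promoter driving the guide fused to the SpCas9 scaffold) with a Streptococcus pyogenes Cas9 coding sequence linked through a 2A self-cleaving peptide to a puromycin resistance gene, so that a single plasmid delivers the nuclease, the guide and the selection marker. The plasmid therefore directs Cas9 cleavage near TP53 codon 273. It was deposited in connection with work on CRISPR-barcoding, an approach for modeling intratumor genetic heterogeneity and functionally analysing oncogenic driver mutations. This suggests use of the cut site for introducing defined sequence changes at this locus, although the record does not describe any accompanying donor template.
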