>Addgene plasmid #85561 | sgTP53(R273) | depositor partial sequence | sequence record 165767 | U6-Fwd, covering sgRNA target sequence
CATCGCTGTTAGAGAGATAATTGGAATTAATTTGACTGTAAACACAAAGATATTAGTACAAAATACGTGA
CGTAGAAAGTAATAATTTCTTGGGTAGTTTGCAGTTTTAAAATTATGTTTTAAAATGGACTATCATATGC
TTACCGTAACTTGAAAGTATTTCGATTTCTTGGCTTTATATATCTTGTGGAAAGGACGAAACACCGACTG
GGACGGAACAGCTTTGGTTTTAGAGCTAGAAATAGCAAGTTAAAATAAGGCTAGTCCGTTATCAACTTGA
AAAAGTGGCACCGAGTCGGTGCTTTTTTGTTTTAGAGCTAGAAATAGCAAGTTAAAATAAGGCTAGTCCG
TTTTTAGCGCGTGCGCCAATTCTGCAGACAAATGGCTCTAGAGGTACCCGTTACATAACTTACGGTAAAT
GGCCCGCCTGGCTGACCGCCCAACGACCCCCGCCCATTGACGTCAATAGTAACGCCAATAGGGACTTTCC
ATTGACGTCAATGGGTGGAGTATTTACGGTAAACTGCCCACTTGGCAGTACATCAAGTGTATCATATGCC
AAGTACGCCCCCTATTGACGTCAATGACGGTAAATGGCCCGCCTGGCATTGTGCCCAGTACATGACCTTA
TGGGACTTTCCTACTTGGCAGTACATCTACGTATTAGTCATCGCTATTACCATGGTCGAGGTGAGCCCCA
CGTTCTGCTTCACTCTCCCCATCTCCCCCCCCTCCCCACCCCCAATTT
