>Addgene plasmid #85561 | sgTP53(R273) | addgene partial sequence | sequence record 171515 | Addgene Partial NGS Result
GGAGTCGCTGCGCGCTGCCTTCGCCCCGTGCCCCGCTCCGCCGCCGCCTCGCGCCGCCCGCCCCGGCTCT
GACTGACCGCGTTACTCCCACAGGTGAGCGGGCGGGACGGCCCTTCTCCTCCGGGCTGTAATTAGCTGAG
CAAGAGGTAAGGGTTTAAGGGATGGTTGGTTGGTGGGGTATTAATGTTTAATTACCTGGAGCACCTGCCT
GAAATCACTTTTTTTCAGGTTGGACCGGTGCCACCATGGACTATAAGGACCACGACGGAGACTACAAGGA
TCATGATATTGATTACAAAGACGATGACGATAAGATGGCCCCAAAGAAGAAGCGGAAGGTCGGTATCCAC
GGAGTCCCAGCAGCCGACAAGAAGTACAGCATCGGCCTGGACATCGGCACCAACTCTGTGGGCTGGGCCG
TGATCACCGACGAGTACAAGGTGCCCAGCAAGAAATTCAAGGTGCTGGGCAACACCGACCGGCACAGCAT
CAAGAAGAACCTGATCGGAGCCCTGCTGTTCGACAGCGGCGAAACAGCCGAGGCCACCCGGCTGAAGAGA
ACCGCCAGAAGAAGATACACCAGACGGAAGAACCGGATCTGCTATCTGCAAGAGATCTTCAGCAACGAGA
TGGCCAAGGTGGACGACAGCTTCTTCCACAGACTGGAAGAGTCCTTCCTGGTGGAAGAGGATAAGAAGCA
CGAGCGGCACCCCATCTTCGGCAACATCGTGGACGAGGTGGCCTACCACGAGAAGTACCCCACCATCTAC
CACCTGAGAAAGAAACTGGTGGACAGCACCGACAAGGCCGACCTGCGGCTGATCTATCTGGCCCTGGCCC
ACATGATCAAGTTCCGGGGCCACTTCCTGATCGAGGGCGACCTGAACCCCGACAACAGCGACGTGGACAA
GCTGTTCATCCAGCTGGTGCAGACCTACAACCAGCTGTTCGAGGAAAACCCCATCAACGCCAGCGGCGTG
GACGCCAAGGCCATCCTGTCTGCCAGACTGAGCAAGAGCAGACGGCTGGAAAATCTGATCGCCCAGCTGC
CCGGCGAGAAGAAGAATGGCCTGTTCGGAAACCTGATTGCCCTGAGCCTGGGCCTGACCCCCAACTTCAA
GAGCAACTTCGACCTGGCCGAGGATGCCAAACTGCAGCTGAGCAAGGACACCTACGACGACGACCTGGAC
AACCTGCTGGCCCAGATCGGCGACCAGTACGCCGACCTGTTTCTGGCCGCCAAGAACCTGTCCGACGCCA
TCCTGCTGAGCGACATCCTGAGAGTGAACACCGAGATCACCAAGGCCCCCCTGAGCGCCTCTATGATCAA
GAGATACGACGAGCACCACCAGGACCTGACCCTGCTGAAAGCTCTCGTGCGGCAGCAGCTGCCTGAGAAG
TACAAAGAGATTTTCTTCGACCAGAGCAAGAACGGCTACGCCGGCTACATTGACGGCGGAGCCAGCCAGG
AAGAGTTCTACAAGTTCATCAAGCCCATCCTGGAAAAGATGGACGGCACCGAGGAACTGCTCGTGAAGCT
GAACAGAGAGGACCTGCTGCGGAAGCAGCGGACCTTCGACAACGGCAGCATCCCCCACCAGATCCACCTG
GGAGAGCTGCACGCCATTCTGCGGCGGCAGGAAGATTTTTACCCATTCCTGAAGGACAACCGGGAAAAGA
TCGAGAAGATCCTGACCTTCCGCATCCCCTACTACGTGGGCCCTCTGGCCAGGGGAAACAGCAGATTCGC
CTGGATGACCAGAAAGAGCGAGGAAACCATCACCCCCTGGAACTTCGAGGAAGTGGTGGACAAGGGCGCT
TCCGCCCAGAGCTTCATCGAGCGGATGACCAACTTCGATAAGAACCTGCCCAACGAGAAGGTGCTGCCCA
AGCACAGCCTGCTGTACGAGTACTTCACCGTGTATAACGAGCTGACCAAAGTGAAATACGTGACCGAGGG
AATGAGAAAGCCCGCCTTCCTGAGCGGCGAGCAGAAAAAGGCCATCGTGGACCTGCTGTTCAAGACCAAC
CGGAAAGTGACCGTGAAGCAGCTGAAAGAGGACTACTTCAAGAAAATCGAGTGCTTCGACTCCGTGGAAA
TCTCCGGCGTGGAAGATCGGTTCAACGCCTCCCTGGGCACATACCACGATCTGCTGAAAATTATCAAGGA
CAAGGACTTCCTGGACAATGAGGAAAACGAGGACATTCTGGAAGATATCGTGCTGACCCTGACACTGTTT
GAGGACAGAGAGATGATCGAGGAACGGCTGAAAACCTATGCCCACCTGTTCGACGACAAAGTGATGAAGC
AGCTGAAGCGGCGGAGATACACCGGCTGGGGCAGGCTGAGCCGGAAGCTGATCAACGGCATCCGGGACAA
GCAGTCCGGCAAGACAATCCTGGATTTCCTGAAGTCCGACGGCTTCGCCAACAGAAACTTCATGCAGCTG
ATCCACGACGACAGCCTGACCTTTAAAGAGGACATCCAGAAAGCCCAGGTGTCCGGCCAGGGCGATAGCC
TGCACGAGCACATTGCCAATCTGGCCGGCAGCCCCGCCATTAAGAAGGGCATCCTGCAGACAGTGAAGGT
GGTGGACGAGCTCGTGAAAGTGATGGGCCGGCACAAGCCCGAGAACATCGTGATCGAAATGGCCAGAGAG
AACCAGACCACCCAGAAGGGACAGAAGAACAGCCGCGAGAGAATGAAGCGGATCGAAGAGGGCATCAAAG
AGCTGGGCAGCCAGATCCTGAAAGAACACCCCGTGGAAAACACCCAGCTGCAGAACGAGAAGCTGTACCT
GTACTACCTGCAGAATGGGCGGGATATGTACGTGGACCAGGAACTGGACATCAACCGGCTGTCCGACTAC
GATGTGGACCATATCGTGCCTCAGAGCTTTCTGAAGGACGACTCCATCGACAACAAGGTGCTGACCAGAA
GCGACAAGAACCGGGGCAAGAGCGACAACGTGCCCTCCGAAGAGGTCGTGAAGAAGATGAAGAACTACTG
GCGGCAGCTGCTGAACGCCAAGCTGATTACCCAGAGAAAGTTCGACAATCTGACCAAGGCCGAGAGAGGC
GGCCTGAGCGAACTGGATAAGGCCGGCTTCATCAAGAGACAGCTGGTGGAAACCCGGCAGATCACAAAGC
ACGTGGCACAGATCCTGGACTCCCGGATGAACACTAAGTACGACGAGAATGACAAGCTGATCCGGGAAGT
GAAAGTGATCACCCTGAAGTCCAAGCTGGTGTCCGATTTCCGGAAGGATTTCCAGTTTTACAAAGTGCGC
GAGATCAACAACTACCACCACGCCCACGACGCCTACCTGAACGCCGTCGTGGGAACCGCCCTGATCAAAA
AGTACCCTAAGCTGGAAAGCGAGTTCGTGTACGGCGACTACAAGGTGTACGACGTGCGGAAGATGATCGC
CAAGAGCGAGCAGGAAATCGGCAAGGCTACCGCCAAGTACTTCTTCTACAGCAACATCATGAACTTTTTC
AAGACCGAGATTACCCTGGCCAACGGCGAGATCCGGAAGCGGCCTCTGATCGAGACAAACGGCGAAACCG
GGGAGATCGTGTGGGATAAGGGCCGGGATTTTGCCACCGTGCGGAAAGTGCTGAGCATGCCCCAAGTGAA
TATCGTGAAAAAGACCGAGGTGCAGACAGGCGGCTTCAGCAAAGAGTCTATCCTGCCCAAGAGGAACAGC
GATAAGCTGATCGCCAGAAAGAAGGACTGGGACCCTAAGAAGTACGGCGGCTTCGACAGCCCCACCGTGG
CCTATTCTGTGCTGGTGGTGGCCAAAGTGGAAAAGGGCAAGTCCAAGAAACTGAAGAGTGTGAAAGAGCT
GCTGGGGATCACCATCATGGAAAGAAGCAGCTTCGAGAAGAATCCCATCGACTTTCTGGAAGCCAAGGGC
TACAAAGAAGTGAAAAAGGACCTGATCATCAAGCTGCCTAAGTACTCCCTGTTCGAGCTGGAAAACGGCC
GGAAGAGAATGCTGGCCTCTGCCGGCGAACTGCAGAAGGGAAACGAACTGGCCCTGCCCTCCAAATATGT
GAACTTCCTGTACCTGGCCAGCCACTATGAGAAGCTGAAGGGCTCCCCCGAGGATAATGAGCAGAAACAG
CTGTTTGTGGAACAGCACAAGCACTACCTGGACGAGATCATCGAGCAGATCAGCGAGTTCTCCAAGAGAG
TGATCCTGGCCGACGCTAATCTGGACAAAGTGCTGTCCGCCTACAACAAGCACCGGGATAAGCCCATCAG
AGAGCAGGCCGAGAATATCATCCACCTGTTTACCCTGACCAATCTGGGAGCCCCTGCCGCCTTCAAGTAC
TTTGACACCACCATCGACCGGAAGAGGTACACCAGCACCAAAGAGGTGCTGGACGCCACCCTGATCCACC
AGAGCATCACCGGCCTGTACGAGACACGGATCGACCTGTCTCAGCTGGGAGGCGACAAAAGGCCGGCGGC
CACGAAAAAGGCCGGCCAGGCAAAAAAGAAAAAGGAATTCGGCAGTGGAGAGGGCAGAGGAAGTCTGCTA
ACATGCGGTGACGTCGAGGAGAATCCTGGCCCAATGACCGAGTACAAGCCCACGGTGCGCCTCGCCACCC
GCGACGACGTCCCCAGGGCCGTACGCACCCTCGCCGCCGCGTTCGCCGACTACCCCGCCACGCGCCACAC
CGTCGATCCGGACCGCCACATCGAGCGGGTCACCGAGCTGCAAGAACTCTTCCTCACGCGCGTCGGGCTC
GACATCGGCAAGGTGTGGGTCGCGGACGACGGCGCCGCGGTGGCGGTCTGGACCACGCCGGAGAGCGTCG
AAGCGGGGGCGGTGTTCGCCGAGATCGGCCCGCGCATGGCCGAGTTGAGCGGTTCCCGGCTGGCCGCGCA
GCAACAGATGGAAGGCCTCCTGGCGCCGCACCGGCCCAAGGAGCCCGCGTGGTTCCTGGCCACCGTCGGC
GTCTCGCCCGACCACCAGGGCAAGGGTCTGGGCAGCGCCGTCGTGCTCCCCGGAGTGGAGGCGGCCGAGC
GCGCCGGGGTGCCCGCCTTCCTGGAGACCTCCGCGCCCCACAACCTCCCCTTCTACGAGCGGCTCGGCTT
CACCGTCACCGCCGACGTCGAGGTGCCCGAAGGACCGCGCACCTGGTGCATGACCCGCAAGCCCGGTGCC
TGAGAATTCTAACTAGAGCTCGCTGATCAGCCTCGACTGTGCCTTCTAGTTGCCAGCCATCTGTTGTTTG
CCCCTCCCCCGTGCCTTCCTTGACCCTGGAAGGTGCCACTCCCACTGTCCTTTCCTAATAAAATGAGGAA
ATTGCATCGCATTGTCTGAGTAGGTGTCATTCTATTCTGGGGGGTGGGGTGGGGCAGGACAGCAAGGGGG
AGGATTGGGAAGAGAATAGCAGGCATGCTGGGGAGCGGCCGCAGGAACCCCTAGTGATGGAGTTGGCCAC
TCCCTCTCTGCGCGCTCGCTCGCTCACTGAGGCCGGGCGACCAAAGGTCGCCCGACGCCCGGGCTTTGCC
CGGGCGGCCTCAGTGAGCGAGCGAGCGCGCAGCTGCCTGCAGGGGCGCCTGATGCGGTATTTTCTCCTTA
CGCATCTGTGCGGTATTTCACACCGCATA
[95 nt withheld, positions 5630-5724]
T
[46 nt withheld, positions 5726-5771]
C
[141 nt withheld, positions 5773-5913]
CCTTTGACGTTGGAGTCCACGTTCTTT
[37 nt withheld, positions 5941-5977]
ACTCTATCTCGGGCTATTCTTTTGATTTATAAGGGATTTTGCCGATTTCGGTCTATTGGTTAAAAAATGA
GCTGATTTAACAAAAATTTAACGCGAATTTTAACAAAATATTAACGTTTACAATTTTATGGTGCACTCTC
AGTACAATCTGCTCTGATGCCGCATAGTTAAGCCAGCCCCGACACCCGCCAACACCCGCTGACGCGCCCT
GACGGGCTTGTCTGCTCCCGGCATCCGCTTACAGACAAGCTGTGACCGTCTCCGGGAGCTGCATGTGTCA
GAGGTTTTCACCGTCATCACCGAAACGCGCGAGACGAAAGGGCCTCGTGATACGCCTATTTTTATAGGTT
AATGTCATGATAATAATGGTTTCTTAGACGTCAGGTGGCACTTTTCGGGGAAATGTGCGCGGAACCCCTA
TTTGTTTATTTTTCTAAATACATTCAAATATGTATCCGCTCATGAGACAATAACCCTGATAAATGCTTCA
ATAATATTGAAAAAGGAAGAGTATGAGTATTCAACATTTCCGTGTCGCCCTTATTCCCTTTTTTGCGGCA
TTTTGCCTTCCTGTTTTTGCTCACCCAGAAACGCTGGTGAAAGTAAAAGATGCTGAAGATCAGTTGGGTG
CACGAGTGGGTTACATCGAACTGGATCTCAACAGCGGTAAGATCCTTGAGAGTTTTCGCCCCGAAGAACG
TTTTCCAATGATGAGCACTTTTAAAGTTCTGCTATGTGGCGCGGTATTATCCCGTATTGACGCCGGGCAA
GAGCAACTCGGTCGCCGCATACACTATTCTCAGAATGACTTGGTTGAGTACTCACCAGTCACAGAAAAGC
ATCTTACGGATGGCATGACAGTAAGAGAATTATGCAGTGCTGCCATAACCATGAGTGATAACACTGCGGC
CAACTTACTTCTGACAACGATCGGAGGACCGAAGGAGCTAACCGCTTTTTTGCACAACATGGGGGATCAT
GTAACTCGCCTTGATCGTTGGGAACCGGAGCTGAATGAAGCCATACCAAACGACGAGCGTGACACCACGA
TGCCTGTAGCAATGGCAACAACGTTGCGCAAACTATTAACTGGCGAACTACTTACTCTAGCTTCCCGGCA
ACAATTAATAGACTGGATGGAGGCGGATAAAGTTGCAGGACCACTTCTGCGCTCGGCCCTTCCGGCTGGC
TGGTTTATTGCTGATAAATCTGGAGCCGGTGAGCGTGGAAGCCGCGGTATCATTGCAGCACTGGGGCCAG
ATGGTAAGCCCTCCCGTATCGTAGTTATCTACACGACGGGGAGTCAGGCAACTATGGATGAACGAAATAG
ACAGATCGCTGAGATAGGTGCCTCACTGATTAAGCATTGGTAACTGTCAGACCAAGTTTACTCATATATA
CTTTAGATTGATTTAAAACTTCATTTTTAATTTAAAAGGATCTAGGTGAAGATCCTTTTTGATAATCTCA
TGACCAAAATCCCTTAACGTGAGTTTTCGTTCCACTGAGCGTCAGACCCCGTAGAAAAGATCAAAGGATC
TTCTTGAGATCCTTTTTTTCTGCGCGTAATCTGCTGCTTGCAAACAAAAAAACCACCGCTACCAGCGGTG
GTTTGTTTGCCGGATCAAGAGCTACCAACTCTTTTTCCGAAGGTAACTGGCTTCAGCAGAGCGCAGATAC
CAAATACTGTTCTTCTAGTGTAGCCGTAGTTAGGCCACCACTTCAAGAACTCTGTAGCACCGCCTACATA
CCTCGCTCTGCTAATCCTGTTACCAGTGGCTGCTGCCAGTGGCGATAAGTCGTGTCTTACCGGGTTGGAC
TCAAGACGATAGTTACCGGATAAGGCGCAGCGGTCGGGCTGAACGGGGGGTTCGTGCACACAGCCCAGCT
TGGAGCGAACGACCTACACCGAACTGAGATACCTACAGCGTGAGCTATGAGAAAGCGCCACGCTTCCCGA
AGGGAGAAAGGCGGACAGGTATCCGGTAAGCGGCAGGGTCGGAACAGGAGAGCGCACGAGGGAGCTTCCA
GGGGGAAACGCCTGGTATCTTTATAGTCCTGTCGGGTTTCGCCACCTCTGACTTGAGCGTCGATTTTTGT
GATGCTCGTCAGGGGGGCGGAGCCTATGGAAAAACGCCAGCAACGCGGCCTTTTTACGGTTCCTGGCCTT
TTGCTGGCCTTTTGCTCACATGTGAGGGCCTATTTCCCATGATTCCTTCATATTTGCATATACGATACAA
GGCTGTTAGAGAGATAATTGGAATTAATTTGACTGTAAACACAAAGATATTAGTACAAAATACGTGACGT
AGAAAGTAATAATTTCTTGGGTAGTTTGCAGTTTTAAAATTATGTTTTAAAATGGACTATCATATGCTTA
CCGTAACTTGAAAGTATTTCGATTTCTTGGCTTTATATATCTTGTGGAAAGGACGAAACACCGACTGGGA
CGGAACAGCTTTGGTTTTAGAGCTAGAAATAGCAAGTTAAAATAAGGCTAGTCCGTTATCAACTTGAAAA
AGTGGCACCGAGTCGGTGCTTTTTTGTTTTAGAGCTAGAAATAGCAAGTTAAAATAAGGCTAGTCCGTTT
TTAGCGCGTGCGCCAATTCTGCAGACAAATGGCTCTAGAGGTACCCGTTACATAACTTACGGTAAATGGC
CCGCCTGGCTGACCGCCCAACGACCCCCGCCCATTGACGTCAATAGTAACGCCAATAGGGACTTTCCATT
GACGTCAATGGGTGGAGTATTTACGGTAAACTGCCCACTTGGCAGTACATCAAGTGTATCATATGCCAAG
TACGCCCCCTATTGACGTCAATGACGGTAAATGGCCCGCCTGGCATTGTGCCCAGTACATGACCTTATGG
GACTTTCCTACTTGGCAGTACATCTACGTATTAGTCATCGCTATTACCATGGTCGAGGTGAGCCCCACGT
TCTGCTTCACTCTCCCCATCTCCCCCCCCTCCCCACCCCCAATTTTGTATTTATTTATTTTTTAATTATT
TTGTGC
